>Addgene plasmid #223429 | pYPQAT57 | addgene full sequence | sequence record 453502 | Addgene NGS Result
CCAGCCAGCCAACAGCTCCCCGACCGGCAGCTCGGCACAAAATCACCACTCGATACAGGCAGCCCATCAG
TCCGGGACGGCGTCAGCGGGAGAGCCGTTGTAAGGCGGCAGACTTTGCTCATGTTACCGATGCTATTCGG
AAGAACGGCAACTAAGCTGCCGGGTTTGAAACACGGATGATCTCGCGGAGGGTAGCATGTTGATTGTAAC
GATGACAGAGCGTTGCTGCCTGTGATCACCGCGGTTTCAAAATCGGCTCCGTCGATACTATGTTATACGC
CAACTTTGAAAACAACTTTGAAAAAGCTGTTTTCTGGTATTTAAGGTTTTAGAATGCAAGGAACAGTGAA
TTGGAGTTCGTCTTGTTATAATTAGCTTCTTGGGGTATCTTTAAATACTGTAGAAAAGAGGAAGGAAATA
ATAAATGGCTAAAATGAGAATATCACCGGAATTGAAAAAACTGATCGAAAAATACCGCTGCGTAAAAGAT
ACGGAAGGAATGTCTCCTGCTAAGGTATATAAGCTGGTGGGAGAAAATGAAAACCTATATTTAAAAATGA
CGGACAGCCGGTATAAAGGGACCACCTATGATGTGGAACGGGAAAAGGACATGATGCTATGGCTGGAAGG
AAAGCTGCCTGTTCCAAAGGTCCTGCACTTTGAACGGCATGATGGCTGGAGCAATCTGCTCATGAGTGAG
GCCGATGGCGTCCTTTGCTCGGAAGAGTATGAAGATGAACAAAGCCCTGAAAAGATTATCGAGCTGTATG
CGGAGTGCATCAGGCTCTTTCACTCCATCGACATATCGGATTGTCCCTATACGAATAGCTTAGACAGCCG
CTTAGCCGAATTGGATTACTTACTGAATAACGATCTGGCCGATGTGGATTGCGAAAACTGGGAAGAAGAC
ACTCCATTTAAAGATCCGCGCGAGCTGTATGATTTTTTAAAGACGGAAAAGCCCGAAGAGGAACTTGTCT
TTTCCCACGGCGACCTGGGAGACAGCAACATCTTTGTGAAAGATGGCAAAGTAAGTGGCTTTATTGATCT
TGGGAGAAGCGGCAGGGCGGACAAGTGGTATGACATTGCCTTCTGCGTCCGGTCGATCAGGGAGGATATC
GGGGAAGAACAGTATGTCGAGCTATTTTTTGACTTACTGGGGATCAAGCCTGATTGGGAGAAAATAAAAT
ATTATATTTTACTGGATGAATTGTTTTAGTACCTAGAATGCATGACCAAAATCCCTTAACGTGAGTTTTC
GTTCCACTGAGCGTCAGACCCCGTAGAAAAGATCAAAGGATCTTCTTGAGATCCTTTTTTTCTGCGCGTA
ATCTGCTGCTTGCAAACAAAAAAACCACCGCTACCAGCGGTGGTTTGTTTGCCGGATCAAGAGCTACCAA
CTCTTTTTCCGAAGGTAACTGGCTTCAGCAGAGCGCAGATACCAAATACTGTCCTTCTAGTGTAGCCGTA
GTTAGGCCACCACTTCAAGAACTCTGTAGCACCGCCTACATACCTCGCTCTGCTAATCCTGTTACCAGTG
GCTGCTGCCAGTGGCGATAAGTCGTGTCTTACCGGGTTGGACTCAAGACGATAGTTACCGGATAAGGCGC
AGCGGTCGGGCTGAACGGGGGGTTCGTGCACACAGCCCAGCTTGGAGCGAACGACCTACACCGAACTGAG
ATACCTACAGCGTGAGCTATGAGAAAGCGCCACGCTTCCCGAAGGGAGAAAGGCGGACAGGTATCCGGTA
AGCGGCAGGGTCGGAACAGGAGAGCGCACGAGGGAGCTTCCAGGGGGAAACGCCTGGTATCTTTATAGTC
CTGTCGGGTTTCGCCACCTCTGACTTGAGCGTCGATTTTTGTGATGCTCGTCAGGGGGGCGGAGCCTATG
GAAAAACGCCAGCAACGCGGCCTTTTTACGGTTCCTGGCCTTTTGCTGGCCTTTTGCTCACATGTTCTTT
CCTGCGTTATCCCCTGATTCTGTGGATAACCGTATTACCGCCTTTGAGTGAGCTGATACCGCTCGCCGCA
GCCGAACGACCGAGCGCAGCGAGTCAGTGAGCGAGGAAGCGGAAGAGCGCCTGATGCGGTATTTTCTCCT
TACGCATCTGTGCGGTATTTCACACCGCATATGGTGCACTCTCAGTACAATCTGCTCTGATGCCGCATAG
TTAAGCCAGTATACACTCCGCTATCGCTACGTGACTGGGTCATGGCTGCGCCCCGACACCCGCCAACACC
CGCTGACGCGCCCTGACGGGCTTGTCTGCTCCCGGCATCCGCTTACAGACAAGCTGTGACCGTCTCCGGG
AGCTGCATGTGTCAGAGGTTTTCACCGTCATCACCGAAACGCGCGAGGCAGGGTGCCTTGATGTGGGCGC
CGGCGGTCGAGTGGCGACGGCGCGGCTTGTCCGCGCCCTGGTAGATTGCCTGGCCGTAGGCCAGCCATTT
TTGAGCGGCCAGCGGCCGCGATAGGCCGACGCGAAGCGGCGGGGCGTAGGGAGCGCAGCGACCGAAGGGT
AGGCGCTTTTTGCAGCTCTTCGGCTGTGCGCTGGCCAGACAGTTATGCACAGGCCAGGCGGGTTTTAAGA
GTTTTAATAAGTTTTAAAGAGTTTTAGGCGGAAAAATCGCCTTTTTTCTCTTTTATATCAGTCACTTACA
TGTGTGACCGGTTCCCAATGTACGGCTTTGGGTTCCCAATGTACGGGTTCCGGTTCCCAATGTACGGCTT
TGGGTTCCCAATGTACGTGCTATCCACAGGAAACAGACCTTTTCGACCTTTTTCCCCTGCTAGGGCAATT
TGCCCTAGCATCTGCTCCGTACATTAGGAACCGGCGGATGCTTCGCCCTCGATCAGGTTGCGGTAGCGCA
TGACTAGGATCGGGCCAGCCTGCCCCGCCTCCTCCTTCAAATCGTACTCCGGCAGGTCATTTGACCCGAT
CAGCTTGCGCACGGTGAAACAGAACTTCTTGAACTCTCCGGCGCTGCCACTGCGTTCGTAGATCGTCTTG
AACAACCATCTGGCTTCTGCCTTGCCTGCGGCGCGGCGTGCCAGGCGGTAGAGAAAACGGCCGATGCCGG
GATCGATCAAAAAGTAATCGGGGTGAACCGTCAGCACGTCCGGGTTCTTGCCTTCTGTGATCTCGCGGTA
CATCCAATCAGCTAGCTCGATCTCGATGTACTCCGGCCGCCCGGTTTCGCTCTTTACGATCTTGTAGCGG
CTAATCAAGGCTTCACCCTCGGATACCGTCACCAGGCGGCCGTTCTTGGCCTTCTTCGTACGCTGCATGG
CAACGTGCGTGGTGTTTAACCGAATGCAGGTTTCTACCAAGTCGTCTTTCTGCTTTCCGCCATCGGCTCG
CCGGCAGAACTTGAGTACGTCCGCAACGTGTGGACGGAACACGCGGCCGGGCTTGTCTCCCTTCCCTTCC
CGGTATCGGTTCATGGATTCGGTTAGATGGGAAACCGCCATCAGTACCAGGTCGTAATCCCACACACTGG
CCATGCCGGCCGGCCCTGCGGAAACCTCTACGTGCCCGTCTGGAAGCTCGTAGCGGATCACCTCGCCAGC
TCGTCGGTCACGCTTCGACAGACGGAAAACGGCCACGTCCATGATGCTGCGACTATCGCGGGTGCCCACG
TCATAGAGCATCGGAACGAAAAAATCTGGTTGCTCGTCGCCCTTGGGCGGCTTCCTAATCGACGGCGCAC
CGGCTGCCGGCGGTTGCCGGGATTCTTTGCGGATTCGATCAGCGGCCGCTTGCCACGATTCACCGGGGCG
TGCTTCTGCCTCGATGCGTTGCCGCTGGGCGGCCTGCGCGGCCTTCAACTTCTCCACCAGGTCATCACCC
AGCGCCGCGCCGATTTGTACCGGGCCGGATGGTTTGCGACCGCTCACGCCGATTCCTCGGGCTTGGGGGT
TCCAGTGCCATTGCAGGGCCGGCAGGCAACCCAGCCGCTTACGCCTGGCCAACCGCCCGTTCCTCCACAC
ATGGGGCATTCCACGGCGTCGGTGCCTGGTTGTTCTTGATTTTCCATGCCGCCTCCTTTAGCCGCTAAAA
TTCATCTACTCATTTATTCATTTGCTCATTTACTCTGGTAGCTGCGCGATGTATTCAGATAGCAGCTCGG
TAATGGTCTTGCCTTGGCGTACCGCGTACATCTTCAGCTTGGTGTGATCCTCCGCCGGCAACTGAAAGTT
GACCCGCTTCATGGCTGGCGTGTCTGCCAGGCTGGCCAACGTTGCAGCCTTGCTGCTGCGTGCGCTCGGA
CGGCCGGCACTTAGCGTGTTTGTGCTTTTGCTCATTTTCTCTTTACCTCATTAACTCAAATGAGTTTTGA
TTTAATTTCAGCGGCCAGCGCCTGGACCTCGCGGGCAGCGTCGCCCTCGGGTTCTGATTCAAGAACGGTT
GTGCCGGCGGCGGCAGTGCCTGGGTAGCTCACGCGCTGCGTGATACGGGACTCAAGAATGGGCAGCTCGT
ACCCGGCCAGCGCCTCGGCAACCTCACCGCCGATGCGCGTGCCTTTGATCGCCCGCGACACGACAAAGGC
CGCTTGTAGCCTTCCATCCGTGACCTCAATGCGCTGCTTAACCAGCTCCACCAGGTCGGCGGTGGCCCAT
ATGTCGTAAGGGCTTGGCTGCACCGGAATCAGCACGAAGTCGGCTGCCTTGATCGCGGACACAGCCAAGT
CCGCCGCCTGGGGCGCTCCGTCGATCACTACGAAGTCGCGCCGGCCGATGGCCTTCACGTCGCGGTCAAT
CGTCGGGCGGTCGATGCCGACAACGGTTAGCGGTTGATCTTCCCGCACGGCCGCCCAATCGCGGGCACTG
CCCTGGGGATCGGAATCGACTAACAGAACATCGGCCCCGGCGAGTTGCAGGGCGCGGGCTAGATGGGTTG
CGATGGTCGTCTTGCCTGACCCGCCTTTCTGGTTAAGTACAGCGATAACCTTCATGCGTTCCCCTTGCGT
ATTTGTTTATTTACTCATCGCATCATATACGCAGCGACCGCATGACGCAAGCTGTTTTACTCAAATACAC
ATCACCTTTTTAGACGGCGGCGCTCGGTTTCTTCAGCGGCCAAGCTGGCCGGCCAGGCCGCCAGCTTGGC
ATCAGACAAACCGGCCAGGATTTCATGCAGCCGCACGGTTGAGACGTGCGCGGGCGGCTCGAACACGTAC
CCGGCCGCGATCATCTCCGCCTCGATCTCTTCGGTAATGAAAAACGGTTCGTCCTGGCCGTCCTGGTGCG
GTTTCATGCTTGTTCCTCTTGGCGTTCATTCTCGGCGGCCGCCAGGGCGTCGGCCTCGGTCAATGCGTCC
TCACGGAAGGCACCGCGCCGCCTGGCCTCGGTGGGCGTCACTTCCTCGCTGCGCTCAAGTGCGCGGTACA
GGGTCGAGCGATGCACGCCAAGCAGTGCAGCCGCCTCTTTCACGGTGCGGCCTTCCTGGTCGATCAGCTC
GCGGGCGTGCGCGATCTGTGCCGGGGTGAGGGTAGGGCGGGGGCCAAACTTCACGCCTCGGGCCTTGGCG
GCCTCGCGCCCGCTCCGGGTGCGGTCGATGATTAGGGAACGCTCGAACTCGGCAATGCCGGCGAACACGG
TCAACACCATGCGGCCGGCCGGCGTGGTGGTGTCGGCCCACGGCTCTGCCAGGCTACGCAGGCCCGCGCC
GGCCTCCTGGATGCGCTCGGCAATGTCCAGTAGGTCGCGGGTGCTGCGGGCCAGGCGGTCTAGCCTGGTC
ACTGTCACAACGTCGCCAGGGCGTAGGTGGTCAAGCATCCTGGCCAGCTCCGGGCGGTCGCGCCTGGTGC
CGGTGATCTTCTCGGAAAACAGCTTGGTGCAGCCGGCCGCGTGCAGTTCGGCCCGTTGGTTGGTCAAGTC
CTGGTCGTCGGTGCTGACGCGGGCATAGCCCAGCAGGCCAGCGGCGGCGCTCTTGTTCATGGCGTAATGT
CTCCGGTTCTAGTCGCAAGTATTCTACTTTATGCGACTAAAACACGCGACAAGAAAACGCCAGGAAAAGG
GCAGGGCGGCAGCCTGTCGCGTAACTTAGGACTTGTGCGACATGTCGTTTTCAGAAGACGGCTGCACTGA
ACGTCAGAAGCCGACTGCACTATAGCAGCGGAGGGGTTGGATCAAAGTACTTTGATCCCGAGGGGAACCC
TGTGGTTGGCATGCACATACAAATGGACGAACGGATAAACCTTTTCACGCCCTTTTAAATATCCGATTAT
TCTAATAAACGCTCTTTTCTCTTAGGTTTACCCGCCAATATATCCTGTCAAACACTGATAGTTTAAACTG
AAGGCGGGAAACGACAATCTGATCCAAGCTCAAGCTGCTCTAGCATTCGCCATTCAGGCTGCGCAACTGT
TGGGAAGGGCGATCGGTGCGGGCCTCTTCGCTATTACGCCAGCTGGCGAAAGGGGGATGTGCTGCAAGGC
GATTAAGTTGGGTAACGCCAGGGTTTTCCCAGTCACGACGTTGTAAAACGACGGCCAGTGCCAAGCTTGG
CGTGCCTGCAGGTCAACATGGTGGAGCACGACACACTTGTCTACTCCAAAAATATCAAAGATACAGTCTC
AGAAGACCAAAGGGCAATTGAGACTTTTCAACAAAGGGTAATATCCGGAAACCTCCTCGGATTCCATTGC
CCAGCTATCTGTCACTTTATTGTGAAGATAGTGGAAAAGGAAGGTGGCTCCTACAAATGCCATCATTGCG
ATAAAGGAAAGGCCATCGTTGAAGATGCCTCTGCCGACAGTGGTCCCAAAGATGGACCCCCACCCACGAG
GAGCATCGTGGAAAAAGAAGACGTTCCAACCACGTCTTCAAAGCAAGTGGATTGATGTGATAACATGGTG
GAGCACGACACACTTGTCTACTCCAAAAATATCAAAGATACAGTCTCAGAAGACCAAAGGGCAATTGAGA
CTTTTCAACAAAGGGTAATATCCGGAAACCTCCTCGGATTCCATTGCCCAGCTATCTGTCACTTTATTGT
GAAGATAGTGGAAAAGGAAGGTGGCTCCTACAAATGCCATCATTGCGATAAAGGAAAGGCCATCGTTGAA
GATGCCTCTGCCGACAGTGGTCCCAAAGATGGACCCCCACCCACGAGGAGCATCGTGGAAAAAGAAGACG
TTCCAACCACGTCTTCAAAGCAAGTGGATTGATGTGATATCTCCACTGACGTAAGGGATGACGCACAATC
CCACTATCCTTCGCAAGACCCTTCCTCTATATAAGGAAGTTCATTTCATTTGGAGAGGACCTCGACTCTA
GAGGATCCCCGGGTACCGGGCCCCCCCTCGAGGCGCGCCAAGCTATCAAACAAGTTTGTACAAAAAAGCA
GGCTCCGAATTCGCCCTTCACCATGGATTACAAGGACCACGACGGGGATTACAAGGACCACGACATTGAT
TACAAGGATGATGATGACAAGATGGCTCCGAAGAAGAAGAGGAAGGTTGGCATCCACGGGGTGCCAGCTG
CTGACAAGAAGTACTCGATCGGCCTCGCTATTGGGACTAACTCTGTTGGCTGGGCCGTGATCACCGACGA
GTACAAGGTGCCCTCAAAGAAGTTCAAGGTCCTGGGCAACACCGATCGGCATTCCATCAAGAAGAATCTC
ATTGGCGCTCTCCTGTTCGACAGCGGCGAGACGGCTGAGGCTACGCGGCTCAAGCGCACCGCCCGCAGGC
GGTACACGCGCAGGAAGAATCGCATCTGCTACCTGCAGGAGATTTTCTCCAACGAGATGGCGAAGGTTGA
CGATTCTTTCTTCCACAGGCTGGAGGAGTCATTCCTCGTGGAGGAGGATAAGAAGCACGAGCGGCATCCA
ATCTTCGGCAACATTGTCGACGAGGTTGCCTACCACGAGAAGTACCCTACGATCTACCATCTGCGGAAGA
AGCTCGTGGACTCCACAGATAAGGCGGACCTCCGCCTGATCTACCTCGCTCTGGCCCACATGATTAAGTT
CAGGGGCCATTTCCTGATCGAGGGGGATCTCAACCCGGACAATAGCGATGTTGACAAGCTGTTCATCCAG
CTCGTGCAGACGTACAACCAGCTCTTCGAGGAGAACCCCATTAATGCGTCAGGCGTCGACGCGAAGGCTA
TCCTGTCCGCTAGGCTCTCGAAGTCTCGGCGCCTCGAGAACCTGATCGCCCAGCTGCCGGGCGAGAAGAA
GAACGGCCTGTTCGGGAATCTCATTGCGCTCAGCCTGGGGCTCACGCCCAACTTCAAGTCGAATTTCGAT
CTCGCTGAGGACGCCAAGCTGCAGCTCTCCAAGGACACATACGACGATGACCTGGATAACCTCCTGGCCC
AGATCGGCGATCAGTACGCGGACCTGTTCCTCGCTGCCAAGAATCTGTCGGACGCCATCCTCCTGTCTGA
TATTCTCAGGGTGAACACCGAGATTACGAAGGCTCCGCTCTCAGCCTCCATGATCAAGCGCTACGACGAG
CACCATCAGGATCTGACCCTCCTGAAGGCGCTGGTCAGGCAGCAGCTCCCCGAGAAGTACAAGGAGATCT
TCTTCGATCAGTCGAAGAACGGCTACGCTGGGTACATTGACGGCGGGGCCTCTCAGGAGGAGTTCTACAA
GTTCATCAAGCCGATTCTGGAGAAGATGGACGGCACGGAGGAGCTGCTGGTGAAGCTCAATCGCGAGGAC
CTCCTGAGGAAGCAGCGGACATTCGATAACGGCAGCATCCCACACCAGATTCATCTCGGGGAGCTGCACG
CTATCCTGAGGAGGCAGGAGGACTTCTACCCTTTCCTCAAGGATAACCGCGAGAAGATCGAGAAGATTCT
GACTTTCAGGATCCCGTACTACGTCGGCCCACTCGCTAGGGGCAACTCCCGCTTCGCTTGGATGACCCGC
AAGTCAGAGGAGACGATCACGCCGTGGAACTTCGAGGAGGTGGTCGACAAGGGCGCTAGCGCTCAGTCGT
TCATCGAGAGGATGACGAATTTCGACAAGAACCTGCCAAATGAGAAGGTGCTCCCTAAGCACTCGCTCCT
GTACGAGTACTTCACAGTCTACAACGAGCTGACTAAGGTGAAGTATGTGACCGAGGGCATGAGGAAGCCG
GCTTTCCTGTCTGGGGAGCAGAAGAAGGCCATCGTGGACCTCCTGTTCAAGACCAACCGGAAGGTCACGG
TTAAGCAGCTCAAGGAGGACTACTTCAAGAAGATTGAGTGCTTCGATTCGGTCGAGATCTCTGGCGTTGA
GGACCGCTTCAACGCCTCCCTGGGGACCTACCACGATCTCCTGAAGATCATTAAGGATAAGGACTTCCTG
GACAACGAGGAGAATGAGGATATCCTCGAGGACATTGTGCTGACACTCACTCTGTTCGAGGACCGGGAGA
TGATCGAGGAGCGCCTGAAGACTTACGCCCATCTCTTCGATGACAAGGTCATGAAGCAGCTCAAGAGGAG
GAGGTACACCGGCTGGGGGAGGCTGAGCAGGAAGCTCATCAACGGCATTCGGGACAAGCAGTCCGGGAAG
ACGATCCTCGACTTCCTGAAGAGCGATGGCTTCGCGAACCGCAATTTCATGCAGCTGATTCACGATGACA
GCCTCACATTCAAGGAGGATATCCAGAAGGCTCAGGTGAGCGGCCAGGGGGACTCGCTGCACGAGCATAT
CGCGAACCTCGCTGGCTCGCCAGCTATCAAGAAGGGGATTCTGCAGACCGTGAAGGTTGTGGACGAGCTG
GTGAAGGTCATGGGCAGGCACAAGCCTGAGAACATCGTCATTGAGATGGCCCGGGAGAATCAGACCACGC
AGAAGGGCCAGAAGAACTCACGCGAGAGGATGAAGAGGATCGAGGAGGGCATTAAGGAGCTGGGGTCCCA
GATCCTCAAGGAGCACCCGGTGGAGAACACGCAGCTGCAGAATGAGAAGCTCTACCTGTACTACCTCCAG
AATGGCCGCGATATGTATGTGGACCAGGAGCTGGATATTAACAGGCTCAGCGATTACGACGTCGATGCTA
TCGTTCCACAGTCATTCCTGAAGGATGACTCCATTGACAACAAGGTCCTCACCAGGTCGGACAAGAACCG
GGGCAAGTCTGATAATGTTCCTTCAGAGGAGGTCGTTAAGAAGATGAAGAACTACTGGCGCCAGCTCCTG
AATGCCAAGCTGATCACGCAGCGGAAGTTCGATAACCTCACAAAGGCTGAGAGGGGCGGGCTCTCTGAGC
TGGACAAGGCGGGCTTCATCAAGAGGCAGCTGGTCGAGACACGGCAGATCACTAAGCACGTTGCGCAGAT
TCTCGACTCACGGATGAACACTAAGTACGATGAGAATGACAAGCTGATCCGCGAGGTGAAGGTCATCACC
CTGAAGTCAAAGCTCGTCTCCGACTTCAGGAAGGATTTCCAGTTCTACAAGGTTCGGGAGATCAACAATT
ACCACCATGCCCATGACGCGTACCTGAACGCGGTGGTCGGCACAGCTCTGATCAAGAAGTACCCAAAGCT
CGAGAGCGAGTTCGTGTACGGGGACTACAAGGTTTACGATGTGAGGAAGATGATCGCCAAGTCGGAGCAG
GAGATTGGCAAGGCTACCGCCAAGTACTTCTTCTACTCTAACATTATGAATTTCTTCAAGACAGAGATCA
CTCTGGCCAATGGCGAGATCCGGAAGCGCCCCCTCATCGAGACGAACGGCGAGACGGGGGAGATCGTGTG
GGACAAGGGCAGGGATTTCGCGACCGTCAGGAAGGTTCTCTCCATGCCACAAGTGAATATCGTCAAGAAG
ACAGAGGTCCAGACTGGCGGGTTCTCTAAGGAGTCAATTCTGCCTAAGCGGAACAGCGACAAGCTCATCG
CCCGCAAGAAGGACTGGGATCCGAAGAAGTACGGCGGGTTCGACAGCCCCACTGTGGCCTACTCGGTCCT
GGTTGTGGCGAAGGTTGAGAAGGGCAAGTCCAAGAAGCTCAAGAGCGTGAAGGAGCTGCTGGGGATCACG
ATTATGGAGCGCTCCAGCTTCGAGAAGAACCCGATCGATTTCCTGGAGGCGAAGGGCTACAAGGAGGTGA
AGAAGGACCTGATCATTAAGCTCCCCAAGTACTCACTCTTCGAGCTGGAGAACGGCAGGAAGCGGATGCT
GGCTTCCGCTGGCGAGCTGCAGAAGGGGAACGAGCTGGCTCTGCCGTCCAAGTATGTGAACTTCCTCTAC
CTGGCCTCCCACTACGAGAAGCTCAAGGGCAGCCCCGAGGACAACGAGCAGAAGCAGCTGTTCGTCGAGC
AGCACAAGCATTACCTCGACGAGATCATTGAGCAGATTTCCGAGTTCTCCAAGCGCGTGATCCTGGCCGA
CGCGAATCTGGATAAGGTCCTCTCCGCGTACAACAAGCACCGCGACAAGCCAATCAGGGAGCAGGCTGAG
AATATCATTCATCTCTTCACCCTGACGAACCTCGGCGCCCCTGCTGCTTTCAAGTACTTCGACACAACTA
TCGATCGCAAGAGGTACACAAGCACTAAGGAGGTCCTGGACGCGACCCTCATCCACCAGTCGATTACCGG
CCTCTACGAGACGCGCATCGACCTGTCTCAGCTCGGGGGCGACAAGCGGCCAGCGGCGACGAAGAAGGCG
GGGCAGGCGAAGAAGAAGAAGAAGGGAGACGGCTCTGGATCGGGGTCGGGTTCTGGCTCAGTCGACGATG
CTCTTGACGATTTTGACCTCGATATGCTCGACGCTCTTGATGATTTTGATCTCGACATGCTCGATGCACT
TGATGACTTTGACCTTGACATGCTCGACGCACTCGATGACTTCGACCTCGACATGCTTGAGGGCAGAGGA
AGTCTTCTAACATGCGGTGACGTGGAGGAGAATCCCGGCCCTATGGCGTCAAATTTCACGCAGTTTGTTT
TGGTTGATAACGGCGGGACTGGCGACGTTACAGTAGCTCCATCAAATTTTGCGAACGGAGTCGCTGAGTG
GATTAGCTCAAATTCAAGGTCCCAGGCCTACAAGGTTACCTGTTCTGTTAGGCAGAGTTCTGCGCAAAAA
AGAAAATATACCATCAAGGTTGAAGTCCCTAAAGTTGCAACACAAACAGTCGGTGGTGTTGAGCTCCCTG
TGGCAGCCTGGAGATCTTACTTAAACATGGAGCTAACAATTCCAATATTCGCTACAAACTCTGATTGTGA
ACTGATTGTTAAGGCGATGCAAGGCCTCTTGAAAGATGGAAACCCTATACCGTCCGCTATCGCAGCTAAC
AGCGGTATCTATCCTAAGAAGAAGAGGAAGGTTGGCTCTGGATCGGGGTCGGGTTCTGGCTCAGGATCCG
GTACCTATCCCTATGACGTGCCCGATTATGCCAGCCTGGGCAGCGGCTCCCCCAAGAAAAAACGCAAGGT
GGAAGATCCTAAGAAAAAGCGGAAAGTGGACGGCATTGGTAGTGGGAGCAACGGCAGCAGCGGATCCAAC
GGTCCGACTGACGCCGCGGAAGAAGAACTTTTGAGCAAGAATTATCATCTTGAGAACGAAGTGGCTCGTC
TTAAGAAAGGTTCTGGCAGTGGAGAAGAACTGCTTTCAAAGAATTACCACCTGGAAAATGAGGTAGCTAG
ACTGAAAAAGGGGAGCGGAAGTGGGGAGGAGTTGCTGAGCAAAAATTATCATTTGGAGAACGAAGTAGCA
CGACTAAAGAAAGGGTCCGGATCGGGTGAGGAGTTACTCTCGAAAAATTATCATCTCGAAAACGAAGTGG
CTCGGCTAAAAAAGGGCAGTGGTTCTGGAGAAGAGCTATTATCTAAAAACTACCACCTCGAAAATGAGGT
GGCACGCTTAAAAAAGGGAAGTGGCAGTGGTGAAGAGCTACTATCCAAGAATTATCATCTTGAGAACGAG
GTAGCGCGTTTGAAGAAGGGTTCCGGCTCAGGAGAGGAACTGCTCTCGAAGAACTATCATCTTGAAAATG
AGGTCGCTCGATTAAAAAAGGGATCGGGCAGTGGTGAGGAACTACTTTCAAAGAATTACCACCTCGAAAA
CGAAGTAGCTCGATTAAAGAAAGGTTCAGGGTCGGGTGAAGAATTACTGAGTAAAAATTATCATCTGGAA
AATGAGGTAGCGAGACTAAAAAAGGGGAGTGGTTCTGGCGAGGAATTGCTATCGAAAAATTATCATCTTG
AGAACGAAGTTGCTAGGCTCAAAAAGGGCTCAGGCTCAGGCACCGCGGTAAACATAGGTGGTGGAACCGG
TCCGATGGATCTACAGCGGCCGCAAGGTGGAGGTGGACCCAAGAAGAAGCGCAAGGTGTGAACTAGTTAA
AGAGCTTTCGTTCGTATCATCGGTTTCGACAACGTTCGTCAAGTTCAATGCATCAGTTTCATTGCGCACA
CACCAGAATCCTACTGAGTTTGAGTATTATGGCATTGGGAAAACTGTTTTTCTTGTACCATTTGTTGTGC
TTGTAATTTACTGTGTTTTTTATTCGGTTTTCGCTATCGAACTGTGAAATGGAAATGGATGGAGAAGAGT
TAATGAATGATATGGTCCTTTTGTTCATTCTCAAATTAATATTATTTGTTTTTTCTCTTATTTGTTGTGT
GTTGAATTTGAAATTATAAGAGATATGCAAACATTTTGTTTTGAGTAAAAATGTGTCAAATCGTGGCCTC
TAATGACCGAAGTTAATATGAGGAGTAAAACACTTGTAGTTGTACCATTATGCTTATTCACTAGGCAACA
AATATATTTTCAGACCTAGAAAAGCTGCAAATGTTACTGAATACAAGTATGTCCTCTTGTGTTTTAGACA
TTTATGAACTTTCCTTTATGTAATTTTCCAGAATCCTTGTCAGATTCTAATCATTGCTTTATAATTATAG
TTATACTCATGGATTTGTAGTTGAGTATGAAAATATTTTTTAATGCATTTTATGACTTGCCCGTACGCTG
CAGTGCAGCGTGACCCGGTCGTGCCCCTCTCTAGAGATAATGAGCATTGCATGTCTAAGTTATAAAAAAT
TACCACATATTTTTTTTGTCACACTTGTTTGAAGTGCAGTTTATCTATCTTTATACATATATTTAAACTT
TACTCTACGAATAATATAATCTATAGTACTACAATAATATCAGTGTTTTAGAGAATCATATAAATGAACA
GTTAGACATGGTCTAAAGGACAATTGAGTATTTTGACAACAGGACTCTACAGTTTTATCTTTTTAGTGTG
CATGTGTTCTCCTTTTTTTTTGCAAATAGCTTCACCTATATAATACTTCATCCATTTTATTAGTACATCC
ATTTAGGGTTTAGGGTTAATGGTTTTTATAGACTAATTTTTTTAGTACATCTATTTTATTCTATTTTAGC
CTCTAAATTAAGAAAACTAAAACTCTATTTTAGTTTTTTTATTTAATAATTTAGATATAAAATAGAATAA
AATAAAGTGACTAAAAATTAAACAAATACCCTTTAAGAAATTAAAAAAACTAAGGAAACATTTTTCTTGT
TTCGAGTAGATAATGCCAGCCTGTTAAACGCCGTCGACGAGTCTAACGGACACCAACCAGCGAACCAGCA
GCGTCGCGTCGGGCCAAGCGAAGCAGACGGCACGGCATCTCTGTCGCTGCCTCTGGACCCCTCTCGAGAG
TTCCGCTCCACCGTTGGACTTGCTCCGCTGTCGGCATCCAGAAATTGCGTGGCGGAGCGGCAGACGTGAG
CCGGCACGGCAGGCGGCCTCCTCCTCCTCTCACGGCACCGGCAGCTACGGGGGATTCCTTTCCCACCGCT
CCTTCGCTTTCCCTTCCTCGCCCGCCGTAATAAATAGACACCCCCTCCACACCCTCTTTCCCCAACCTCG
TGTTGTTCGGAGCGCACACACACACAACCAGATCTCCCCCAAATCCACCCGTCGGCACCTCCGCTTCAAG
GTACGCCGCTCGTCCTCCCCCCCCCCCCCCTCTCTACCTTCTCTAGATCGGCGTTCCGGTCCATGGTTAG
GGCCCGGTAGTTCTACTTCTGTTCATGTTTGTGTTAGATCCGTGTTTGTGTTAGATCCGTGCTGCTAGCG
TTCGTACACGGATGCGACCTGTACGTCAGACACGTTCTGATTGCTAACTTGCCAGTGTTTCTCTTTGGGG
AATCCTGGGATGGCTCTAGCCGTTCCGCAGACGGGATCGATTTCATGATTTTTTTTGTTTCGTTGCATAG
GGTTTGGTTTGCCCTTTTCCTTTATTTCAATATATGCCGTGCACTTGTTTGTCGGGTCATCTTTTCATGC
TTTTTTTTGTCTTGGTTGTGATGATGTGGTCTGGTTGGGCGGTCGTTCTAGATCGGAGTAGAATTAATTC
TGTTTCAAACTACCTGGTGGATTTATTAATTTTGGATCTGTATGTGTGTGCCATACATATTCATAGTTAC
GAATTGAAGATGATGGATGGAAATATCGATCTAGGATAGGTATACATGTTGATGCGGGTTTTACTGATGC
ATATACAGAGATGCTTTTTGTTCGCTTGGTTGTGATGATGTGGTGTGGTTGGGCGGTCGTTCATTCGTTC
TAGATCGGAGTAGAATACTGTTTCAAACTACCTGGTGTATTTATTAATTTTGGAACTGTATGTGTGTGTC
ATACATCTTCATAGTTACGAGTTTAAGATGGATGGAAATATCGATCTAGGATAGGTATACATGTTGATGT
GGGTTTTACTGATGCATATACATGATGGCATATGCAGCATCTATTCATATGCTCTAACCTTGAGTACCTA
TCTATTATAATAAACAAGTATGTTTTATAATTATTTTGATCTTGATATACTTGGATGATGGCATATGCAG
CAGCTATATGTGGATTTTTTTAGCCCTGCCTTCATACGCTATTTATTTGCTTGGTACTGTTTCTTTTGTC
GATGCTCACCCTGTTGTTTGGTGTTACTTCTGCAGGGCGCCATGGGGCCGGACATAGTCATGACACAAAG
TCCGAGTTCGCTTTCTGCGAGTGTTGGGGATAGAGTTACGATAACCTGCAGATCTAGTACGGGGGCCGTC
ACCACGTCGAATTACGCGTCATGGGTCCAAGAAAAGCCAGGCAAACTGTTTAAGGGTCTTATAGGTGGCA
CGAACAACCGGGCTCCCGGAGTCCCTTCCAGGTTTAGTGGATCACTTATTGGTGACAAGGCAACGCTGAC
GATATCTTCCCTCCAGCCAGAAGATTTCGCGACCTACTTTTGTGCACTTTGGTATTCTAACCACTGGGTC
TTTGGCCAAGGGACGAAGGTCGAGCTCAAACGGGGTGGCGGTGGGAGCGGCGGGGGRGGATCAGGGGGSG
GAGGTTCGAGTGGCGGGGGGAGCGAAGTCAAACTCCTCGAGTCCGGTGGAGGATTGGTGCAACCAGGTGG
TTCATTGAAGCTCTCGTGTGCAGTTTCTGGTTTCTCTTTGACAGACTACGGTGTCAATTGGGTCCGGCAG
GCACCGGGGCGCGGTCTTGAGTGGATCGGCGTTATCTGGGGCGACGGAATAACAGATTATAACTCTGCTT
TGAAGGACAGATTCATCATTAGCAAGGACAACGGGAAGAACACGGTGTACCTCCAGATGAGCAAAGTGCG
CAGTGATGATACTGCCCTGTATTACTGCGTCACAGGTTTGTTTGATTACTGGGGTCAAGGCACTCTTGTG
ACAGTCTCTTCGTATCCTTATGACGTGCCCGACTACGCTGGCGGAGGGGGCGGCAGCGGAGGCGGTGGAT
CCGGAGGCGGTGGCTCAGGGGGCGGCGGGTCGCTTGATCCTGGTGGCGGAGGTTCTGGGAGCAAAGGAGA
GGAGCTCTTTACAGGTGTCGTCCCTATTTTGGTGGAGCTTGATGGAGATGTCAATGGCCATAAATTTTCC
GTCAGGGGCGAAGGGGAGGGGGACGCGACTAATGGAAAATTGACCCTCAAGTTTATCTGCACGACAGGAA
AGTTGCCGGTCCCCTGGCCCACTCTGGTTACCACCCTCACTTATGGGGTCCAGTGCTTTAGCAGATACCC
TGATCATATGAAACGCCATGACTTCTTCAAATCAGCCATGCCAGAGGGTTATGTGCAGGAAAGAACTATA
AGCTTTAAGGACGATGGGACGTACAAAACGCGGGCAGAGGTTAAGTTTGAGGGGGATACTCTTGTGAATA
GGATCGAACTTAAGGGCATCGATTTTAAAGAAGACGGTAATATTCTTGGCCACAAGTTGGAGTATAATTT
CAATTCTCACAACGTGTACATAACAGCAGATAAACAGAAAAATGGGATCAAGGCCAATTTTAAAATTAGG
CATAATGTTGAAGATGGGTCTGTGCAACTGGCAGATCATTATCAGCAGAATACTCCAATTGGCGATGGCC
CTGTCTTGTTGCCTGACAATCATTACCTTTCCACGCAGTCAGTCCTGTCCAAAGATCCGAATGAGAAGCG
GGACCACATGGTCTTGCTCGAATTCGTTACTGCCGCCGGAATCACTCATGGCATGGACGAGCTTTACAAG
GGAGGTGGAAGGACTGGAGGTGGCGGAGGGGGGCTGCTTGACCCCGGAACCCCTATGGATGCCGACTTGG
TGGCCTCCTCCACGGTTGTTTGGGAACAGGATGCCGACCCTTTTGCGGGCACTGCTGACGATTTTCCCGC
TTTCAATGAGGAGGAGTTGGCTTGGCTGATGGAACTTCTCCCACAGGGTGGTAGTGGTGGCCTCCTGGAT
CCGGGGACACCGATGGACGCAGACCTGGTGGCGTCGTCAACGGTTGTGTGGGAACAGGATGCTGATCCGT
TCGCAGGAACTGCCGACGATTTTCCTGCATTCAACGAAGAGGAACTCGCATGGCTCATGGAGCTTCTGCC
TCAGGGATCGGGTGGCGGGTCGCGAACGGAAGAATACAAGCTTATATTGAACGGTAAGACACTGAAAGGT
GAAACTACGACAGAAGCCGTTGACGCGGCAACTGCGGAGAAAGTCTTTAAGCAGTATGCTAACGATAATG
GCGTGGACGGGGAGTGGACGTATGACGACGCAACCAAAACATTCACGGTCACCGAGGGGGGCGGCAGCGG
AGGCGGTACCTCGCCCAAAACCCGGAGACGCCCTAGGCGCTCGCAGCGCAAAAGACCTCCCACGTAAAGA
GCTTTCGTTCGTATCATCGGTTTCGACAACGTTCGTCAAGTTCAATGCATCAGTTTCATTGCGCACACAC
CAGAATCCTACTGAGTTTGAGTATTATGGCATTGGGAAAACTGTTTTTCTTGTACCATTTGTTGTGCTTG
TAATTTACTGTGTTTTTTATTCGGTTTTCGCTATCGAACTGTGAAATGGAAATGGATGGAGAAGAGTTAA
TGAATGATATGGTCCTTTTGTTCATTCTCAAATTAATATTATTTGTTTTTTCTCTTATTTGTTGTGTGTT
GAATTTGAAATTATAAGAGATATGCAAACATTTTGTTTTGAGTAAAAATGTGTCAAATCGTGGCCTCTAA
TGACCGAAGTTAATATGAGGAGTAAAACACTTGTAGTTGTACCATTATGCTTATTCACTAGGCAACAAAT
ATATTTTCAGACCTAGAAAAGCTGCAAATGTTACTGAATACAAGTATGTCCTCTTGTGTTTTAGACATTT
ATGAACTTTCCTTTATGTAATTTTCCAGAATCCTTGTCAGATTCTAATCATTGCTTTATAATTATAGTTA
TACTCATGGATTTGTAGTTGAGTATGAAAATATTTTTTAATGCATTTTATGACTTGCCAATTGTTCCGGA
ACTCTAGATAAGCTTACCGGAAAGGGCGAATTCGCAACTTTGTATACAAAAGTTGCCCCATGGCGTTCCC
TCTAGATAACGCAGGATCCTATTTACTTTAAATTTTTCTTATGGCTCAGCCTGTGATGGATAACTGAATC
AAACAAATGGCGTCTGGGTTTAAGAACATCTGTTTTGGCTATGTTGGACGAAACAAGTGAACTTTTAGGA
TCAACTTCCGTTTATATACGGAGCTTATATCGAGCAATAAGATAAGTGGGCTTTTTATGTAATTTAATGG
GCTATCGTCCATATATTCACTAATACCCATGCCCAGTACCCATGTATGCGTTTCATATAAGCTCCTAATT
TCTCCCACATCGCTCAAATCTAAACAAATCTTGTTGTATATATAACACTGAGGGAGCACCATTGGTCAGA
GACCGGCGCCGCTACAGGGCGCGTCCCATTCGCCATTCAGGCTGCGCAACTGTTGGGAAGGGCGATCGGT
GCGGGCCTCTTCGCTATTACGCCAGCTGGCGAAAGGGGGATGTGCTGCAAGGCGATTAAGTTGGGTAACG
CCAGGGTTTTCCCAGTCACGACGTTGTAAAACGACGGCCAGTGAGCGCGCGTAATACGACTCACTATAGG
GCGAATTGGGTACCGGGCCCCCCCTCGAGGTCCTCCAGCTTTTGTTCCCTTTAGTGAGGGTTAATTGCGC
GCTTGGCGTAATCATGGTCATAGCTGTTTCCTGTGTGAAATTGTTATCCGCTCACAATTCCACACAACAT
ACGAGCCGGAAGCATAAAGTGTAAAGCCTGGGGTGCCTAATGAGTGAGCTAACTCACATTAATTGCGTTG
CGCTCACTGCCCGCTTTCCACCGGTGGTCTCTGTTTTAGAGCTAGGCCAACATGAGGATCACCCATGTCT
GCAGGGCCTAGCAAGTTAAAATAAGGCTAGTCCGTTATCAACTTGGCCAACATGAGGATCACCCATGTCT
GCAGGGCCAAGTGGCACCGAGTCGGTGCTTTTTTTTCCCTTTCCTTTTTTCTTTTTTTTGCCATAAACTT
AAATTTGTATATCGATCATTGTAGATATTGAAAACCTAGAACAAACCAACATCCATGTGAATGTCTTTCA
TGACTGATTTAGAGATAATTCTTGAATTTTGGAACTAGAATCTATAATGAGCCTAAATTAAAACATTGTG
AACTAGTAAGGGCGAATTCGACCCAGCTTTCTTGTACAAAGTGGTTCGATAATTCTTAATTAACTAGTTC
TAGAGCGGCCGCCACCGCGGTGGAGCTCGAATTTCCCCGATCGTTCAAACATTTGGCAATAAAGTTTCTT
AAGATTGAATCCTGTTGCCGGTCTTGCGATGATTATCATATAATTTCTGTTGAATTACGTTAAGCATGTA
ATAATTAACATGTAATGCATGACGTTATTTATGAGATGGGTTTTTATGATTAGAGTCCCGCAATTATACA
TTTAATACGCGATAGAAAACAAAATATAGCGCGCAAACTAGGATAAATTATCGCGCGCGGTGTCATCTAT
GTTACTGAATTCGTAATCATGGTCATAGAAGCTTGCATGCCTGCAGGTCGACTCTAGAGGATCCCCGGGT
ACCGAGCTCGAATTCGTAATCATGTCATAGCTGTTTCCTGTGTGAAATTGTTATCCGCTCACAATTCCAC
ACAACATACGAGCCGGAAGCATAAAGTGTAAAGCCTGGGGTGCCTAATGAGTGAGCTAACTCACATTAAT
TGCGTTGCGCTCACTGCCCGCTTTCCAGTCGGGAAACCTGTCGTGCCAGCTGCATTAATGAATCGGCCAA
CGCGCGGGGAGAGGCGGTTTGCGTATTGGCTAGAGCAGCTTGCCAACATGGTGGAGCACGACACTCTCGT
CTACTCCAAGAATATCAAAGATACAGTCTCAGAAGACCAAAGGGCTATTGAGACTTTTCAACAAAGGGTA
ATATCGGGAAACCTCCTCGGATTCCATTGCCCAGCTATCTGTCACTTCATCAAAAGGACAGTAGAAAAGG
AAGGTGGCACCTACAAATGCCATCATTGCGATAAAGGAAAGGCTATCGTTCAAGATGCCTCTGCCGACAG
TGGTCCCAAAGATGGACCCCCACCCACGAGGAGCATCGTGGAAAAAGAAGACGTTCCAACCACGTCTTCA
AAGCAAGTGGATTGATGTGAACATGGTGGAGCACGACACTCTCGTCTACTCCAAGAATATCAAAGATACA
GTCTCAGAAGACCAAAGGGCTATTGAGACTTTTCAACAAAGGGTAATATCGGGAAACCTCCTCGGATTCC
ATTGCCCAGCTATCTGTCACTTCATCAAAAGGACAGTAGAAAAGGAAGGTGGCACCTACAAATGCCATCA
TTGCGATAAAGGAAAGGCTATCGTTCAAGATGCCTCTGCCGACAGTGGTCCCAAAGATGGACCCCCACCC
ACGAGGAGCATCGTGGAAAAAGAAGACGTTCCAACCACGTCTTCAAAGCAAGTGGATTGATGTGATATCT
CCACTGACGTAAGGGATGACGCACAATCCCACTATCCTTCGCAAGACCCTTCCTCTATATAAGGAAGTTC
ATTTCATTTGGAGAGGACACGCTGAAATCACCAGTCTCTCTCTACAAATCTATCTCTCTCGAGCTTTCGC
AGATCTGTCGATCGACCATGGGGATTGAACAAGATGGATTGCACGCAGGTTCTCCGGCCGCTTGGGTGGA
GAGGCTATTCGGCTATGACTGGGCACAACAGACAATCGGCTGCTCTGATGCCGCCGTGTTTCGGCTGTCA
GCGCAGGGGCGCCCGGTTCTTTTTGTCAAGACCGACCTGTCCGGTGCCCTGAATGAACTCCAGGACGAGG
CAGCGCGGCTATCGTGGCTGGCCACGACGGGCGTTCCTTGCGCAGCTGTGCTCGACGTTGTCACTGAAGC
GGGAAGGGACTGGCTGCTATTGGGCGAAGTGCCGGGGCAGGATCTCCTGTCATCTCACCTTGCTCCTGCC
GAGAAAGTATCCATCATGGCTGATGCAATGCGGCGGCTGCATACGCTTGATCCGGCTACCTGCCCATTCG
ACCACCAAGCGAAACATCGCATCGAGCGAGCACGTACTCGGATGGAAGCCGGTCTTGTCGATCAGGATGA
TCTGGACGAAGAGCATCAGGGGCTCGCGCCAGCCGAACTGTTCGCCAGGCTCAAGGCGCGCATGCCCGAC
GGCGAGGATCTCGTCGTGACACATGGCGATGCCTGCTTGCCGAATATCATGGTGGAAAATGGCCGCTTTT
CTGGATTCATCGACTGTGGCCGGCTGGGTGTGGCGGACCGCTATCAGGACATAGCGTTGGCTACCCGTGA
TATTGCTGAAGAGCTTGGCGGCGAATGGGCTGACCGCTTCCTCGTGCTTTACGGTATCGCCGCTCCCGAT
TCGCAGCGCATCGCCTTCTATCGCCTTCTTGACGAGTTCTTCTGAGCGGGACTCTGGGGTTCGGATCGAT
CCTCTAGCTAGAGTCGATCGACAAGCTCGAGTTTCTCCATAATAATGTGTGAGTAGTTCCCAGATAAGGG
AATTAGGGTTCCTATAGGGTTTCGCTCATGTGTTGAGCATATAAGAAACCCTTAGTATGTATTTGTATTT
GTAAAATACTTCTATCAATAAAATTTCTAATTCCTAAAACCAAAATCCAGTACTAAAATCCAGATCCCCC
GAATTAATTCGGCGTTAATTCAGTACATTAAAAACGTCCGCAATGTGTTATTAAGTTGTCTAAGCGTCAA
TTTGTTTACACCACAATATATCCTGCCA
Features (pLannotate 1.2.2; 53 found; start..end, strand, type, name):
    425..1219    +  CDS            KanR: aminoglycoside phosphotransferase; aphA-3; confers resistance to kanamycin
   1306..1894    +  rep_origin     ori: high-copy-number ColE1/pMB1/pBR322/pUC origin of replication
   2080..2220    -  misc_feature   bom: basis of mobility region from pBR322
   2322..2361    -  CDS            rop (fragment): Rop protein, which maintains plasmids at low copy number; rop
   2564..2758    -  rep_origin     pVS1 oriV: origin of replication for the Pseudomonas plasmid pVS1 (Heeb et al., 2000)
   2824..3897    -  CDS            pVS1 RepA: replication protein from the Pseudomonas plasmid pVS1 (Heeb et al., 2000)
   4326..4955    -  CDS            pVS1 StaA: stability protein from the Pseudomonas plasmid pVS1 (Heeb et al., 2000)
   5515..5916    -  CDS            Y4CG_SINFN (fragment): Protein inferred from homology: Swiss-Prot protein existence level 3. From Sinorhizobium fredii (strain NBRC 101917 / NGR234).
   6256..6280    -  misc_feature   RB T-DNA repeat: right border repeat from nopaline C58 T-DNA
   6346..6500    -  CDS            lacZα (fragment): LacZα fragment of β-galactosidase; lacZ fragment
   6599..7270    +  promoter       CaMV 35S promoter (enhanced): cauliflower mosaic virus 35S promoter with a duplicated enhancer region
   7272..7298    -  misc_feature   MCS (fragment): pUC18/19 multiple cloning site
   7330..7354    +  protein_bind   attB1: mutant version of attB; recombination site for the Gateway® BP reaction BP Clonase™
   7418..7437    +  CDS            2xFLAG (fragment): two tandem FLAG® epitope tags
   7493..11593   +  CDS            cas9: CAS9_STRP1 - Also known as csn1 From Streptococcus pyogenes serotype M1.
  11873..12262   +  CDS            CAPSD_BPMS2: Experimental evidence at protein level: Swiss-Prot protein existence level 1. Acts as a translational repressor of viral replicase synthesis late in infection. This latter function is the result of capsid protein interaction with an RNA hairpin which contains the replicase ribosome-binding site. From Escherichia phage MS2 (Bacteriophage MS2).
  12482..12538   +  CDS            GCN4_v4: GCN4 peptide optimized to improve solubility while preserving binding to an scFv-GFP fusion protein (Tanenbaum et al., 2014)
  12856..12879   +  CDS            GCN4_v4 (fragment): GCN4 peptide optimized to improve solubility while preserving binding to an scFv-GFP fusion protein (Tanenbaum et al., 2014)
  13148..13170   +  CDS            GCN4_v4 (fragment): GCN4 peptide optimized to improve solubility while preserving binding to an scFv-GFP fusion protein (Tanenbaum et al., 2014)
  13303..13921   +  terminator     E9 terminator: terminator and polyadenylation signal from the pea rbcS-E9 gene
  13928..15925   +  promoter       Ubi promoter: maize polyubiquitin gene promoter
  15908..16258   +  CDS            LV1E_MOUSE (fragment): Experimental evidence at protein level: Swiss-Prot protein existence level 1. From Mus musculus (Mouse).
  16334..16672   +  CDS            HVM37_MOUSE (fragment): Experimental evidence at protein level: Swiss-Prot protein existence level 1. From Mus musculus (Mouse).
  16790..17500   +  CDS            Superfolder GFP: Superfolder GFP is a basic (constitutively fluorescent) green fluorescent protein published in 2005, derived from Aequorea victoria. It is reported to be a very rapidly-maturing weak dimer.
  17510..17701   +  CDS            avrXa10 (fragment): AVX10_XANOO - Experimental evidence at protein level: Swiss-Prot protein existence level 1. Avirulence protein. Induces the hypersensitive response (HR)in rice plants carrying the resistance gene Xa10. Activity depends on the presence of the core repeat domains; replacement with repeat domains from other proteins (AvrBs3 of X.euvesicatoria (AC P14727) or AvrXa7 of this organism) does not elicit the HR. Probably acts as a transcription factor in its host plant (rice) to induce plant resistance or disease. From Xanthomonas oryzae pv. oryzae.
  17696..17854   +  CDS            avrBs3 (fragment): AVRB3_XANEU - Experimental evidence at protein level: Swiss-Prot protein existence level 1. Avirulence protein. Acts as a transcription factor in C.annuum plants. In susceptible plants lacking the Bs3 resistance gene induces expression of a number of genes, including genes homologous to a family of auxin-induced genes, alpha-expansin genes, pectate lyase, anthocyanidin glucoside rhamnosyl transferase and at least one transcription factor, UPA20. Their expression leads to plant hypertrophy in mesophyll cells, probably mainly mediated by UPA20 (PubMed:17962565). In resistant plants induces the h
  17873..18046   +  CDS            spg (fragment): SPG1_STRSG - Experimental evidence at protein level: Swiss-Prot protein existence level 1. Binds to the constant Fc region of IgG with high affinity. From Streptococcus sp. group G.
  18130..18753   +  terminator     E9 terminator: terminator and polyadenylation signal from the pea rbcS-E9 gene
  18795..18815   +  protein_bind   attB5: mutant version of attB; core recombination site for the Gateway® BP reaction BP Clonase™
  19186..19204   -  rep_origin     f1 ori (fragment): f1 bacteriophage origin of replication; arrow indicates direction of (+) strand synthesis
  19209..19364   -  CDS            lacZα (fragment): LacZα fragment of β-galactosidase; lacZ fragment
  19372..19390   +  promoter       T7 promoter: promoter for bacteriophage T7 RNA polymerase
  19399..19422   -  misc_feature   MCS (fragment): pBluescript multiple cloning site
  19438..19456   -  promoter       T3 promoter: promoter for bacteriophage T3 RNA polymerase
  19499..19521   -  protein_bind   lac operator (fragment): The lac repressor binds to the lac operator to inhibit transcription in E. coli. This inhibition can be relieved by adding lactose or isopropyl-β-D-thiogalactopyranoside (IPTG). lac repressor encoded by lacI
  19525..19555   -  promoter       lac promoter: promoter for the E. coli lac operon
  19570..19591   -  protein_bind   CAP binding site: CAP binding activates transcription in the presence of cAMP. E. coli catabolite activator protein
  19650..19668   +  misc_RNA       MS2 stem loop: stem loop that binds the bacteriophage MS2 coat protein
  19679..19715   +  misc_RNA       gRNA scaffold (fragment): guide RNA scaffold for the Streptococcus pyogenes CRISPR/Cas9 system
  19720..19738   +  misc_RNA       MS2 stem loop: stem loop that binds the bacteriophage MS2 coat protein
  19749..19768   +  misc_RNA       gRNA scaffold (fragment): guide RNA scaffold for the Streptococcus pyogenes CRISPR/Cas9 system
  19971..19995   -  protein_bind   attB2: mutant version of attB; recombination site for the Gateway® BP reaction BP Clonase™
  20013..20048   -  misc_feature   MCS (fragment): pBluescript multiple cloning site
  20059..20306   +  terminator     NOS terminator: nopaline synthase terminator and poly(A) signal
  20329..20385   -  misc_feature   MCS: pUC18/19 multiple cloning site
  20416..20438   -  protein_bind   lac operator (fragment): The lac repressor binds to the lac operator to inhibit transcription in E. coli. This inhibition can be relieved by adding lactose or isopropyl-β-D-thiogalactopyranoside (IPTG). lac repressor encoded by lacI
  20442..20472   -  promoter       lac promoter: promoter for the E. coli lac operon
  20487..20508   -  protein_bind   CAP binding site: CAP binding activates transcription in the presence of cAMP. E. coli catabolite activator protein
  20521..20609   -  CDS            lacI (fragment): lac repressor; lacI; The lac repressor binds to the lac operator to inhibit transcription in E. coli. This inhibition can be relieved by adding lactose or isopropyl-β-D-thiogalactopyranoside (IPTG).
  20699..21375   +  promoter       CaMV 35S promoter (enhanced): cauliflower mosaic virus 35S promoter with a duplicated enhancer region
  21443..22235   +  CDS            NeoR/KanR (fragment): aminoglycoside phosphotransferase from Tn5; aph(3')-II (or nptII); confers resistance to neomycin, kanamycin, and G418 (Geneticin®)
  22292..22466   +  polyA_signal   CaMV poly(A) signal: cauliflower mosaic virus polyadenylation signal
  22544..22568   -  misc_feature   LB T-DNA repeat: left border repeat from nopaline C58 T-DNA
