[The description below was written by a language model from this plasmid's Addgene catalogue record and pLannotate feature annotations shown in this document.]
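Description:
pYPQAT57 is a 22.6 kb Agrobacterium binary (T-DNA) vector for CRISPR-based transcriptional activation in dicot plants, built on the pYPQ-dzCas9-Act3.0 backbone. Outside the T-DNA borders it carries a high-copy ColE1/pUC-type origin with a bom site for propagation in E. coli, the pVS1 oriV, RepA and StaA functions for replication and stable maintenance in Agrobacterium, and an aphA-3 kanamycin resistance gene for bacterial selection. Between the nopaline-type right and left border repeats, an enhanced CaMV 35S promoter drives nptII with a CaMV poly(A) signal, giving kanamycin selection of transformed plant tissue.

The payload is an all-in-one Act3.0 activator system assembled by Gateway recombination, as the residual attB1, attB5 and attB2 sites indicate. A 2x35S promoter drives nuclease-dead SpCas9 (NGG PAM), carrying NLS and FLAG tags. The same reading unit continues into the MS2 coat protein and repeated GCN4 (SunTag) peptides, and ends at a pea rbcS-E9 terminator. A second cassette, annotated with the maize ubiquitin promoter, encodes mouse antibody variable-region fragments consistent with an anti-GCN4 scFv. These are fused to superfolder GFP, TAL effector-derived activation domain fragments (avrXa10/avrBs3 homology) and a protein G fragment, and the cassette has its own E9 terminator.

According to the record, the sgRNA is expressed from an AtU3 promoter, which the feature table does not annotate. It uses scaffold 2.0, which contains two MS2 stem loops that recruit the coat-protein fusion and thus multiple activator copies to the target promoter. A lac promoter/lacZα segment sits just upstream of the scaffold and is probably a replaceable guide-cloning stuffer, although the record does not say so. The associated toolbox is intended for large-scale screens in plants.
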