Addgene plasmid #223429: pYPQAT57
Purpose: T-DNA vector for dSpCas9 mediated gene activation for dicot plants; NGG PAM; dSpCas9-Act3.0 was driven by 2x35s and the sgRNA was driven by AtU3 promoter; Kanamycin for plants selection.
Depositing lab: Yiping Qi. Depositing organization: University of Maryland, College Park. Publication: A comprehensive all-in-one CRISPR toolbox for large-scale screens in plants. Cheng Y, Li G, Qi A, Mandlik R, Pan C, Wang D, Ge S, Qi Y. Plant Cell. 2025 Apr 9:koaf081. doi: 10.1093/plcell/koaf081. PubMed 40202185.
Backbone
  Vector backbone: pYPQ-dzCas9-Act3.0
  Vector type: Plant Expression, CRISPR
  Selectable markers: kanamycin
Growth in bacteria
  Bacterial resistance: Kanamycin, 50 μg/mL
  Growth temperature: 37°C
  Growth strain: DH5alpha
  Copy number: High Copy
Gene/Insert
  Gene/Insert name: 2x35s-dSpCas9-Act3.0-AtU3-gRNA scaffold 2.0
  Tag / fusion protein: NLS; 3x FLAG
Terms and licenses: Academic/Nonprofit Terms; Industry Terms: Not Available to Industry
How to cite: pYPQAT57 was a gift from Yiping Qi (Addgene plasmid # 223429 ; http://n2t.net/addgene:223429 ; RRID:Addgene_223429)
